>Addgene plasmid #74068 | pAL-pck_T | depositor partial sequence | sequence record 138067 | pAL-pck_T sequence 135 bps
TTGACAATTAATCATCGGCTCGTATAATGAGGGCGAGGCGCCGACCAAGAATAGTTTTAGAGCTAGAAAT
AGCAAGTTAAAATAAGGCTAGTCCGTTATCAACTTGAAAAAGTGGCACCGAGTCGGTGCTTTTTT
