>Addgene plasmid #74068 | pAL-pck_T | addgene partial sequence | sequence record 140549 | pEXT20-F2 5'-GCATAATTCGTGTCGC-3'
AATATTCTGAAATGAGCTGTTGACAATTAATCATCGGCTCGTATAATGAGGGCGAGGCGCCGACCAAGAA
TAGTTTTAGAGCTAGAAATAGCAAGTTAAAATAAGGCTAGTCCGTTATCAACTTGAAAAAGTGGCACCGA
GTCGGTGCTTTTTTATGGAATTGGATCCGTGGAAGACATCTGTCGAAGACACCTTGTGGTCGAAGACACC
TTGTCTCTTCCCAGAGGCGTGGTCGCATACTAATTTGTAAACGGCCATGACGAAATAGTCGTACGGAACA
AGGAGCCACTAGTCTAGAATTCGGTGAGGTTATGGCGGAGGGTTGCGAGGTCTAGGAGAACAGAGGAAGT
CATGCTTTGAAGCATATAAGCTGCCCTGCCCCTCAAGGTTTTCTTCAAGTGAGGTTTTATCTAACTGCCT
AACGGCAGGGGAACCGTATATTGCTTACGGTATGAGACCCCTTAAACGTCCGGATAGTCACCGCTCTTCT
TTAGCTCCGCGACATGCCTAGCAACCGTGGCGCGAGAGACTCCTACCTCTGCCCCTATTTCAGCCCACGT
GGGAACTGTCCCTGTCTGGAAATACTGATCGTTCACCATTTGGCTAATACGGGACTTCGTAGATCGTCCT
TGAGCCTTTTTCTTACGGTGCGTCTTTTCAAGCTTCGACCTTTGTGCTTGCGCATATTTGCCCTCGGGGT
CTGTTTTCCAGCGTTGTGCGGCTTT
