>Addgene plasmid #74068 | pAL-pck_T | addgene partial sequence | sequence record 140552 | StrepPyoCas9-5UTR-F 5'-CGGTGCCACTTTTTCAAGTTG-3'
ACTATTCTTGGTCGGCGCCTCGCCCTCATTATACGAGCCGATGATTAATTGTCAACAGCTCATTTCAGAA
TATTTGCCAGAACCGTTATGATGTCGGCGCAAAAAACATTATCCAGAACGGGAGTGCGCCTTGAGCGACA
CGAATTATGCAGTGATTTACGACCTGCACAGCCATACCACAGCTTCCGATGGCTGCCTGACGCCAGAAGC
ATTGGTGCACCGTGCAGTCGATGATAAGCTGTCAAACCAGATCAATTCGCGCTAACTTACATTAATTGCG
TTGCGCTCACTGCCCGCTTTCCAGTCGGGAAACCTGTCGTGCCAGCTGAAACGCGGTTACAATTCGCCCT
TCCAATTCGCCCTTGCAACGCGTTTCGAATTATTTGCCGACTACCTTGGTGATCTCGCCTTTCACGTAGT
GGACAAATTCTTCCAACTGATCTGCGCGCGAGGCCAAGCGATCTTCTTCTTGTCCAAGATAAGCCTGTCT
AGCTTCAAGTATGACGGGCTGATACTGGGCCGGCAGGCGCTCCATTGCCCAGTCGGCAGCGACATCCTTC
GGCGCGATTTTGCCGGTTACTGCGCTGTACCAAATGCGGGACAACGTAAGCACTACATTTCGCTCATCGC
CAGCCCAGTCGGGCGGCGAGTTCCATAGCGTTAAGGTTTCATTTAGCGCCTCAAATAGATCCTGTTCAGG
AACCGGATCAAAGAGTTCCTCCGCCGCTGGACCTACCAAGGCAACGCTATGTTCTCTTGCTTTTGTCAGC
AAGATAGCCAGATCAATGTCGATCGTGGCTGGCTCGAA
