[The description below was written by a language model from this plasmid's Addgene catalogue record.]
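Description:
pAL-pck_T is a bacterial expression plasmid built on the pAL374 backbone and designed to deliver a single guide RNA for CRISPR interference (CRISPRi). It is propagated in standard E. coli cloning strains and selected with spectinomycin (SpecR). The record lists the copy number as unknown and does not describe the origin or origins of replication. No feature table is provided, so the details of the backbone cannot be confirmed beyond the catalogue fields.

The payload is a synthetic sgRNA, designated pck (T), assembled into the vector by Gibson cloning and transcribed from the tac promoter, a hybrid trp/lac promoter that is typically IPTG-inducible where the lac repressor is present. The guide is directed against the template strand of pck; the "T" in the name marks this strand choice. In CRISPRi, an sgRNA recruits a catalytically inactive Cas9 (dCas9) to its target, where the bound complex blocks transcription initiation or elongation rather than cutting the DNA, giving a knockdown of gene expression without altering the genome. Strand choice can affect repression efficiency, which is why strand-specific guides are worth comparing. The record does not indicate that this plasmid carries dCas9, so that component would presumably be supplied from a separate construct.

The associated publication concerns metabolic engineering of Corynebacterium glutamicum with CRISPRi, so the plasmid's evident use is to repress pck expression in that organism and examine the metabolic consequences. The record itself does not give the gene's function or the specific production goal.
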