Addgene plasmid #74068: pAL-pck_T
Purpose: pAL374 plasmid carrying the pck (T) sgRNA targeting, the template strand of pck, SpecR
Depositing lab: Timothy Lu. Depositing organization: Massachusetts Institute of Technology. Publication: Corynebacterium glutamicum Metabolic Engineering with CRISPR Interference (CRISPRi). Cleto S, Jensen JV, Wendisch VF, Lu TK. ACS Synth Biol. 2016 Feb 16. 10.1021/acssynbio.5b00216 PubMed 26829286.
Backbone
  Vector backbone: pAL374
  Vector type: Bacterial Expression, CRISPR, Synthetic Biology
Growth in bacteria
  Bacterial resistance: Spectinomycin, 50 μg/mL
  Growth temperature: 37°C
  Growth strain: DH5alpha
  Copy number: Unknown
Gene/Insert
  Gene/Insert name: sgRNA pck (T)
  gRNA/shRNA sequence: pck (T)
  Species: Synthetic
  Promoter: ptac
  Cloning method: Gibson Cloning
  Sequencing primers: 5′ GGCAGCCATCGGAAGCTGTGG
Terms and licenses: Academic/Nonprofit Terms; Industry Terms: Not Available to Industry
How to cite: pAL-pck_T was a gift from Timothy Lu (Addgene plasmid # 74068 ; http://n2t.net/addgene:74068 ; RRID:Addgene_74068)
